>Addgene plasmid #222463 | pCHW91070 | addgene full sequence | sequence record 454061 | Addgene NGS Result
GTCAAGCAGATCGTTCAAACATTTGGCAATAAAGTTTCTTAAGATTGAATCCTGTTGCCGGTCTTGCGAT
GATTATCATATAATTTCTGTTGAATTACGTTAAGCATGTAATAATTAACATGTAATGCATGACGTTATTT
ATGAGATGGGTTTTTATGATTAGAGTCCCGCAATTATACATTTAATACGCGATAGAAAACAAAATATAGC
GCGCAAACTAGGATAAATTATCGCGCGCGGTGTCATCTATGTTACTAGATCGACGCTTTACTTGTCTTCT
GCACGAAGTGGTTTAAACTATCAGTGTTTGACAGGATATATTGGCGGGTAAACCTAAGAGAAAAGAGCGT
TTATTAGAATAATCGGATATTTAAAAGGGCGTGAAAAGGTTTATCCGTTCGTCCATTTGTATGTGCATGC
CAACCACAGGGTTCCCCAGATCAGGCGCTGGCTGCTGAACCCCCAGCCGGAACTGACCCCACAAGGCCCT
AGCGTTTGCAATGCACCAGGTCATCATTGACCCAGGCGTGTTCCACCAGGCCGCTGCCTCGCAACTCTTC
GCAGGCTTCGCCGACCTGCTCGCGCCACTTCTTCACGCGGGTGGAATCCGATCCGCACATGAGGCGGAAG
GTTTCCAGCTTGAGCGGGTACGGCTCCCGGTGCGAGCTGAAATAGTCGAACATCCGTCGGGCCGTCGGCG
ACAGCTTGCGGTACTTCTCCCATATGAATTTCGTGTAGTGGTCGCCAGCAAACAGCACGACGATTTCCTC
GTCGATCAGGACCTGGCAACGGGACGTTTTCTTGCCACGGTCCAGGACGCGGAAGCGGTGCAGCAGCGAC
ACCGATTCCAGGTGCCCAACGCGGTCGGACGTGAAGCCCATCGCCGTCGCCTGTAGGCGCGACAGGCATT
CCTCGGCCTTCGTGTAATACCGGCCATTGATCGACCAGCCCAGGTCCTGGCAAAGCTCGTAGAACGTGAA
GGTGATCGGCTCGCCGATAGGGGTGCGCTTCGCGTACTCCAACACCTGCTGCCACACCAGTTCGTCATCG
TCGGCCCGCAGCTCGACGCCGGTGTAGGTGATCTTCACGTCCTTGTTGACGTGGAAAATGACCTTGTTTT
GCAGCGCCTCGCGCGGGATTTTCTTGTTGCGCGTGGTGAACAGGGCAGAGCGGGCCGTGTCGTTTGGCAT
CGCTCGCATCGTGTCCGGCCACGGCGCAATATCGAACAAGGAAAGCTGCATTTCCTTGATCTGCTGCTTC
GTGTGTTTCAGCAACGCGGCCTGCTTGGCCTCGCTGACCTGTTTTGCCAGGTCCTCGCCGGCGGTTTTTC
GCTTCTTGGTCGTCATAGTTCCTCGCGTGTCGATGGTCATCGACTTCGCCAAACCTGCCGCCTCCTGTTC
AAGACGACGCGAACGCTCCACGGCGGCCGATGGCGCGGGCAGGGCAGGGGGAGCCAGTTGCACGCTGTCG
CGCTCGATCTTGGCCGTAGCTTGCTGGACCATCGAGCCGACGGACTGGAAGGTTTCGCGGGGCGCACGCA
TGACGGTGCGGCTTGCGATGGTTTCGGCATCCTCGGCGGAAAACCCCGCGTCGATCAGTTCTTGCCTGTA
TGCCTTCCGGTCAAACGTCCGATTCATTCACCCTCCTTGCGGGATTGCCCCGACTCACGCCGGGGCAATG
TGCCCTTATTCCTGATTTGACCCGCCTGGTGCCTTGGTGTCCAGATAATCCACCTTATCGGCAATGAAGT
CGGTCCCGTAGACCGTCTGGCCGTCCTTCTCGTACTTGGTATTCCGAATCTTGCCCTGCACGAATACCAG
CGACCCCTTGCCCAAATACTTGCCGTGGGCCTCGGCCTGAGAGCCAAAACACTTGATGCGGAAGAAGTCG
GTGCGCTCCTGCTTGTCGCCGGCATCGTTGCGCCACATCTAGGATCTGCCAGGAACCGTAAAAAGGCCGC
GTTGCTGGCGTTTTTCCATAGGCTCCGCCCCCCTGACGAGCATCACAAAAATCGACGCTCAAGTCAGAGG
TGGCGAAACCCGACAGGACTATAAAGATACCAGGCGTTTCCCCCTGGAAGCTCCCTCGTGCGCTCTCCTG
TTCCGACCCTGCCGCTTACCGGATACCTGTCCGCCTTTCTCCCTTCGGGAAGCGTGGCGCTTTCTCATAG
CTCACGCTGTAGGTATCTCAGTTCGGTGTAGGTCGTTCGCTCCAAGCTGGGCTGTGTGCACGAACCCCCC
GTTCAGCCCGACCGCTGCGCCTTATCCGGTAACTATCGTCTTGAGTCCAACCCGGTAAGACACGACTTAT
CGCCACTGGCAGCAGCCACTGGTAACAGGATTAGCAGAGCGAGGTATGTAGGCGGTGCTACAGAGTTCTT
GAAGTGGTGGCCTAACTACGGCTACACTAGAAGAACAGTATTTGGTATCTGCGCTCTGCTGAAGCCAGTT
ACCTTCGGAAAAAGAGTTGGTAGCTCTTGATCCGGCAAACAAACCACCGCTGGTAGCGGTGGTTTTTTTG
TTTGCAAGCAGCAGATTACGCGCAGAAAAAAAGGATCTCAAGAAGATCCTTTGATCTTTTCTACGGGGTC
TGACGCTCAGTGGAACGAAAACTCACGTTAAGGGATTTTGGTCATGAGATTATCAAAAAGGATCTTCACC
TAGATCCTTTTAAATTAAAAATGAAGTTTTAAATCAATCTAAAGTATATATGAGTAAACTTGGTCTGACA
GTTACCAATGCTTAATCAGTGAGGCACCTATCTCAGCGATCTGTCTATTTCGTTCATCCATAGTTGCCTG
ACTCCCCGTCGTGTAGATAACTACGATACGGGAGGGCTTACCATCTGGCCCCAGTGCTGCAATGATACCG
CGAGAACCACGCTCACCGGCTCCAGATTTATCAGCAATAAACCAGCCAGCCGGAAGGGCCGAGCGCAGAA
GTGGTCCTGCAACTTTATCCGCCTCCATCCAGTCTATTAATTGTTGCCGGGAAGCTAGAGTAAGTAGTTC
GCCAGTTAATAGTTTGCGCAACGTTGTTGCCATTGCTACAGGCATCGTGGTGTCACGCTCGTCGTTTGGT
ATGGCTTCATTCAGCTCCGGTTCCCAACGATCAAGGCGAGTTACATGATCCCCCATGTTGTGCAAAAAAG
CGGTTAGCTCCTTCGGTCCTCCGATCGTTGTCAGAAGTAAGTTGGCCGCAGTGTTATCACTCATGGTTAT
GGCAGCACTGCATAATTCTCTTACTGTCATGCCATCCGTAAGATGCTTTTCTGTGACTGGTGAGTACTCA
ACCAAGTCATTCTGAGAATAGTGTATGCGGCGACCGAGTTGCTCTTGCCCGGCGTCAATACGGGATAATA
CCGCGCCACATAGCAGAACTTTAAAAGTGCTCATCATTGGAAAACGTTCTTCGGGGCGAAAACTCTCAAG
GATCTTACCGCTGTTGAGATCCAGTTCGATGTAACCCACTCGTGCACCCAACTGATCTTCAGCATCTTTT
ACTTTCACCAGCGTTTCTGGGTGAGCAAAAACAGGAAGGCAAAATGCCGCAAAAAAGGGAATAAGGGCGA
CACGGAAATGTTGAATATTCATACTCTTCCTTTTTCAATATTATTGAAGCATTTATCAAGGTTATTGTCT
CATGAGCGGATACATATTTGAATGTATTTAGAAAAATAAACAAATAGGGGTTCCGCGCACGAATTGGCCA
GCGCTGCCATTTTTGGGGTGAGGCCGTTCGCGGCCGAGGGGCGCAGCCCCTGGGGGGATGGGAGGCCCGC
GTTAGCGGGCCGGGAGGGTTCGAGAAGGGGGGGCACCCCCCTTCGGCGTGCGCGGTCACGCGCACAGGGC
GCAGCCCTGGTTAAAAACAAGGTTTATAAATATTGGTTTAAAAGCAGGTTAAAAGACAGGTTAGCGGTGG
CCGAAAAACGGGCGGAAACCCTTGCAAATGCTGGATTTTCTGCCTGTGGACAGCCCCTCAAATGTCAATA
GGTGCGCCCCTCATCTGTCAGCACTCTGCCCCTCAAGTGTCAAGGATCGCGCCCCTCATCTGTCAGTAGT
CGCGCCCCTCAAGTGTCAATACCGCAGGGCACTTATCCCCAGGCTTGTCCACATCATCTGTGGGAAACTC
GCGTAAAATCAGGCGTTTTCGCCGATTTGCGAGGCTGGCCAGCTCCACGTCGCCGGCCGAAATCGAGCCT
GCCCCTCATCTGTCAACGCCGCGCCGGGTGAGTCGGCCCCTCAAGTGTCAACGTCCGCCCCTCATCTGTC
AGTGAGGGCCAAGTTTTCCGCGAGGTATCCACAACGCCGGCGGCCGCGGTGTCTCGCACACGGCTTCGAC
GGCGTTTCTGGCGCGTTTGCAGGGCCATAGACGGCCGCCAGCCCAGCGGCGAGGGCAACCAGCCCGGTGA
GCGTCGCAAAGGAGATCCTGATCTGACTGATGGGCTGCCTGTATCGAGTGGTGATTTTGTGCCGAGCTGC
CGGTCGGGGAGCTGTTGGCTGGCTGGTGGCAGGATATATTGTGGTGTAAACAAATTGACGCTTAGACAAC
TTAATAACACATTGCGGACGTTTTTAATGTACTGGGGTGGATGCAGTGGGCCCCACTCTGTGAAGACAAA
CTAGAATTCGAGCTCGGAGAGTGGTCTTGGGAGAGCGATGCGTCTTTTCCGATGAACCGTTCCAGCAAAA
AAGACTAAGCGATGCGTCTTTTCCGCTGAACCGTTCCAGCAAAAAAGACTAAGCGATGCGTCTTTTCCGC
TGAACCGTTCCAGCAAAAAAGACTAGGAGAGCGATGCGTCTTTTCCGCTGAACCGTTCCAGCAAAAAAGA
CTATCCCTACTGTTTATTTACAAGAGCGTACGGTTCAATCCCTGCCTCCCCTGTAAAACTACCCTTTGAA
AACCTCTCTTTCTTAATCTTTTCTTTGTAATTCCCCATGGTGAGTAAAGGAGAAGAAAACAACTTAGCTA
TCATTAAAGAGTTCATGCGCTTCAAAGTTCACATGGAGGGTTCTGTTAACGGTCACGAGTTCGAGATCGA
AGGCGAAGGCGAGGGCCGTCCGTATGAAGGCACCCAGACCGCCAAACTGAAAGTGACTAAAGGCGGCCCG
CTGCCTTTTGCGTGGGACATCCTGAGCCCGCAATTTATGTACGGTTCTAAAGCGTATGTTAAACACCCAG
CGGATATCCCGGACTATCTGAAGCTGTCTTTTCCGGAAGGTTTCAACTGGGAGGTAGATTTATGCATCCT
CTTGTCATGAGAAGTCGAATTGTTCCCATTCTGTGTGTTGCAGCTACAGATGGAGATACATAGAGATACT
CGTGGATTTTGCTTAGTGTTGAGTTTTGTTCTGGTTGTGAACTAAAAGTTTATACATTTGCAGGAAATAA
ATAGCCTTTTGTTTAAATCAAAAGGTCTTACCTATGTTAGTGTGAAGCATTGGATCCCAAAGAGAGAACT
CCAAAATGCGATGAGGCATATTTAATCTTGTCTGGACTAGTAACAGGTTGGGATGACCACCTGTGAAGCT
CCAACAGGATTGCCTCCTCACGCAATGTTTGAGGTCTGATGTTCAATAGCTTGTTTTGTTTCACTTTGCT
TTGGACTTTCTTTTCGCCAATGAGCTATGTTTCTGATGGTTTTCACTCTTTTGGTGTGTAGAGAGTAATG
AATTTTGAAGATGGTGGTGTCGTGACCGTCACTCAGGACTCCTCCCTGCAGGATGGCGAGTTCATCTATA
AAGTTAAACTGCGTGGTACTAATTTTCCATCTGATGGCCCGGTGATGCAGTGTAGGACGATGGGTTGGGA
GGCGTCTACCGAACGCATGTATCCGGAAGATGGTGCGCTGAAAGGCGAAATTAAACAGCGCCTGAAACTG
AAAGATGGCGGCCATTATGACGCTGAAGTGAAAACCACGTACAAAGCCAAGAAACCTGTGCAGCTGCCTG
GCGCGTACAATGTGGATATTAAACTGGACATCTTATCTCATAATGAAGATTATACGATCGTAGAGCAATA
TGAGCGCGCGGAGGGTCGTCATTCTACCGGTGGCATGGATGAACTATACAAAATGTGAGACCCCGACTGG
AAAGCGGGCAGTGAGCGCAACGCAATTAATGTGAGTTAGCTCACTCATTAGGCACCCCAGGCTTTACACT
TTATGCTTCCGGCTCGTATGTTGTGTGGAATTGTGAGCGGATAACAATTTCACACAGGAAACAGCTATGA
CCATGATTACGCCAAGCTTGCATGCCTGCAGGTCGACTCTAGAGGATCCCCGGGTACCGAGCTCGAATTC
ACTGGCCGTCGTTTTACAACGTCGTGACTGGGAAAACCCTGGCGTTACCCAACTTAATCGCCTTGCAGCA
CATCCCCCTTTCGCCAGCTGGCGTAATAGCGAAGAGGCCCGCACCGATCGCCCTTCCCAACAGTTGCGCA
GCCTGAATGGCGAATGGCGCCTGATGCGGTATTTTCTCCTTACGCATCTGTGCGGTATTTCACACCGCAT
ATGGTGCACTCTCAGTACAATCTGCTCTGATGCCGCATAGTTAAGCCAGCCCCGACACCCGCCAACACCC
GCTGACGCGCCCTGACGGGCTTGTCTGCTCCCGGCATCCGGGTCTCAGCTT
Features (pLannotate 1.2.2; 21 found; start..end, strand, type, name):
      9..261     +  terminator     NOS terminator: nopaline synthase terminator and poly(A) signal
    309..333     +  misc_feature   RB T-DNA repeat: right border repeat from nopaline C58 T-DNA
    445..465     -  CDS            TetR (fragment): tetracycline resistance regulatory protein; tetR
    492..1637    -  CDS            trfA: TRFA_ECOLX - Experimental evidence at protein level: Swiss-Prot protein existence level 1. Also involved in plasmid copy number control, promoting intermolecular coupling of protein bound iterons at oriV, which inhibits replication initiation. From Escherichia coli.
   1973..2561    -  rep_origin     ori: high-copy-number ColE1/pMB1/pBR322/pUC origin of replication
   2732..3592    -  CDS            AmpR: β-lactamase; bla; confers resistance to ampicillin, carbenicillin, and related antibiotics
   3593..3697    -  promoter       AmpR promoter: bla
   3784..4415    -  rep_origin     oriV: incP origin of replication
   4507..4531    +  misc_feature   LB T-DNA repeat: left border repeat from nopaline C58 T-DNA
   4652..4697    +  promoter       CUP1 promoter (fragment): S. cerevisiae CUP1; inducible metallothionein promoter, regulated by Cu2+
   4698..4741    +  promoter       CUP1 promoter (fragment): S. cerevisiae CUP1; inducible metallothionein promoter, regulated by Cu2+
   4742..4785    +  promoter       CUP1 promoter (fragment): S. cerevisiae CUP1; inducible metallothionein promoter, regulated by Cu2+
   4788..4833    +  promoter       CUP1 promoter (fragment): S. cerevisiae CUP1; inducible metallothionein promoter, regulated by Cu2+
   4937..5233    +  CDS            mCherry2 (fragment): mCherry2 is a basic (constitutively fluorescent) red fluorescent protein published in 2017, derived from Discosoma sp.. It has very low acid sensitivity.
   5662..6072    +  CDS            mCherry2 (fragment): mCherry2 is a basic (constitutively fluorescent) red fluorescent protein published in 2017, derived from Discosoma sp.. It has very low acid sensitivity.
   6117..6138    +  protein_bind   CAP binding site: CAP binding activates transcription in the presence of cAMP. E. coli catabolite activator protein
   6153..6183    +  promoter       lac promoter: promoter for the E. coli lac operon
   6191..6207    +  protein_bind   lac operator: The lac repressor binds to the lac operator to inhibit transcription in E. coli. This inhibition can be relieved by adding lactose or isopropyl-β-D-thiogalactopyranoside (IPTG). lac repressor encoded by lacI
   6244..6300    -  misc_feature   MCS: pUC18/19 multiple cloning site
   6297..6454    +  CDS            lacZα (fragment): LacZα fragment of β-galactosidase; lacZ fragment
   6460..6559    -  misc_feature   bom (fragment): basis of mobility region from pBR322
