[The description below was written by a language model from this plasmid's Addgene catalogue record and pLannotate feature annotations shown in this document.]
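Description:
pCHW91070 is a Golden Gate (MoClo-style) Level 1 acceptor for position 3, built on the pICH47751 backbone and intended for plant expression and synthetic biology work. It is a binary T-DNA vector. Nopaline-type left and right border repeats flank the cargo, and the backbone carries an incP oriV with trfA alongside a high-copy ColE1/pUC origin. These origins suit propagation in E. coli and are typical of vectors also maintained in Agrobacterium. Selection in bacteria is by ampicillin resistance (bla).

Between the borders sits an empty expression cassette described as CBS4-CMV1::mCherry2-HyP5SM-LacZ::nosT. The promoter combines four tandem copper-binding sites, which the annotation software matches to yeast CUP1 promoter fragments, with a minimal promoter recorded as derived from cucumber mosaic virus. Transcription should therefore depend on a copper-responsive activator supplied separately. Downstream, the mCherry2 coding sequence appears as two fragments separated by an unannotated gap of about 430 nt. This gap is consistent with the HyP5SM suicide-exon cassette, an alternatively spliced element designed to disrupt the reading frame of leaky transcripts unless splicing is redirected. The feature table does not annotate the cassette itself.

After mCherry2 comes a lac promoter/operator–lacZα dropout cassette, then the NOS terminator. A gene of interest is cloned by Golden Gate using AATG and GCTT overhangs. It presumably replaces lacZα, which would allow blue/white screening and appears to place the insert downstream of mCherry2. According to the associated publication, the vector belongs to a tightly regulated copper-inducible transient expression system for Nicotiana benthamiana that uses a suicide exon and Cre recombinase. No Cre or recombinase sites are annotated in this plasmid.
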