Addgene plasmid #222463: pCHW91070
Purpose: (Empty Backbone) Level 1 acceptor, Position 3 containing CBS4-CMV1::mCherry2-HyP5SM-LacZ::nosT.
Depositing lab: Chih-Hang Wu. Depositing organization: Institute of Plant and Microbial Biology, Academia Sinica. Publication: Development of a tightly regulated copper-inducible transient gene expression system in Nicotiana benthamiana incorporating a suicide exon and Cre recombinase. Chiang BJ, Lin KY, Chen YF, Huang CY, Goh FJ, Huang LT, Chen LH, Wu CH. New Phytol. 2024 Oct;244(1):318-331. doi: 10.1111/nph.20021. Epub 2024 Jul 30. PubMed 39081031.
Backbone
  Vector backbone: pICH47751
  Vector type: Plant Expression, Synthetic Biology
Growth in bacteria
  Bacterial resistance: Ampicillin, 100 μg/mL
  Growth temperature: 37°C
  Growth strain: DH5alpha
  Copy number: High Copy
Gene/Insert
  Gene/Insert name: None
  Mutation: no
  Promoter: CBS4-CMV1 (Cucumber Mosaic Virus)
  Cloning method: Golden Gate
  Sequencing primers: 5′ n/a
Terms and licenses: Academic/Nonprofit Terms; Industry Terms: Not Available to Industry
Depositor comments: Contains CBS4-CMV1::mCherry2-HyP5SM-LacZ::nosT. Overhangs for insert: AATG-GCTT. Please visit https://doi.org/10.1101/2024.03.23.586378 for bioRxiv preprint.
How to cite: pCHW91070 was a gift from Chih-Hang Wu (Addgene plasmid # 222463 ; http://n2t.net/addgene:222463 ; RRID:Addgene_222463)
